Addgene plasmid #204328: pLVX-SV40-Galpha-i1 ONE-GO
Purpose: GPCR/G protein BRET biosensor
Depositing lab: Mikel Garcia-Marcos. Depositing organization: Boston University Medical Campus. Publication: Direct interrogation of context-dependent GPCR activity with a universal biosensor platform. Janicot R, Maziarz M, Park JC, Zhao J, Luebbers A, Green E, Philibert CE, Zhang H, Layne MD, Wu JC, Garcia-Marcos M. Cell. 2024 Feb 16:S0092-8674(24)00065-5. doi: 10.1016/j.cell.2024.01.028. PubMed 38412860.
Backbone
  Vector backbone: pLVX-IRES-Hygro
  Vector type: Lentiviral
Growth in bacteria
  Bacterial resistance: Ampicillin, 100 μg/mL
  Growth temperature: 37°C
  Growth strain: NEB Stable
  Copy number: High Copy
Gene/Insert
  Gene/Insert name: SV40 Galpha-i1 ONE-GO (alt name: GNAI1)
  Species: R. norvegicus (rat)
  Cloning method: Gibson Cloning
Terms and licenses: Academic/Nonprofit Terms; Industry Terms: Not Available to Industry
How to cite: pLVX-SV40-Galpha-i1 ONE-GO was a gift from Mikel Garcia-Marcos (Addgene plasmid # 204328 ; http://n2t.net/addgene:204328 ; RRID:Addgene_204328)
