[The description below was written by a language model from this plasmid's Addgene catalogue record and pLannotate feature annotations shown in this document.]
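Description:
pLVX-SV40-Galpha-i1 ONE-GO is a lentiviral transfer plasmid built on the pLVX-IRES-Hygro backbone that delivers a single-vector BRET biosensor for GPCR/G protein activity. It is propagated in E. coli through a high-copy ColE1/pUC-type origin with ampicillin selection (AmpR). The HIV-1-derived portion comprises LTR sequences flanking the cassette (both annotated as truncated, with adjacent nef-homologous fragments that are probably U3 sequence), the Ψ packaging signal running into a gag fragment, the Rev response element for Rev-dependent nuclear export of the genomic RNA, the cPPT/CTS element, and a WPRE downstream of the payload to boost transcript expression. No hygromycin resistance gene appears in the feature table, so the backbone's marker seems to have been displaced by the second open reading frame of the sensor, leaving no annotated mammalian selection marker.

The payload is a bicistronic cassette driven by the SV40 early promoter. The first cistron is rat Gαi1 (GNAI1) with the yellow fluorescent protein Citrine inserted internally. The automated annotation splits the G protein into two fragments on either side of Citrine and labels them by homology to a Dictyostelium Gα subunit, which is a nearest-match artefact rather than the true source. An EMCV IRES then directs translation of a second protein that begins with a Src-type N-myristoylation signal for membrane anchoring and ends in NanoLuc luciferase. About 100 nt between these two elements are unannotated, and the record does not say what they encode; presumably this is the module that detects the active G protein. Energy transfer from the NanoLuc donor to the Citrine acceptor on Gαi1 provides the readout. Placing both components on one transcript allows lentiviral delivery of the sensor into cells to monitor receptor-driven Gαi1 activity.
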