Features (pLannotate 1.2.2; 26 found; start..end, strand, type, name):
    178..411     +  misc_feature   RRE: The Rev response element (RRE) of HIV-1 allows for Rev-dependent mRNA export from the nucleus to the cytoplasm.
    788..888     +  CDS            Rev (fragment): human immunodeficiency virus 1 (HIV-1) Rev protein; rev; enhances nuclear export of unspliced and incompletely spliced viral mRNAs
    903..1018    +  misc_feature   cPPT/CTS: central polypurine tract and central termination sequence of HIV-1 (lacking the first T)
   1086..1296    +  promoter       SV40 promoter: SV40 early promoter
   1311..1330    -  misc_feature   MCS (fragment): pBluescript multiple cloning site
   1376..1618    +  CDS            gpaD (fragment): GPA4_DICDI - Experimental evidence at protein level: Swiss-Prot protein existence level 1. Guanine nucleotide-binding proteins (G proteins) are involved as modulators or transducers in various transmembrane signaling systems. G alpha-4 plays a role in morphogenesis of the multicellular structure. From Dictyostelium discoideum (Slime mold).
   1700..2416    +  CDS            Citrine: Citrine is a basic (constitutively fluorescent) yellow fluorescent protein published in 2001, derived from Aequorea victoria. It has moderate acid sensitivity.
   2423..3100    +  CDS            gpaD (fragment): GPA4_DICDI - Experimental evidence at protein level: Swiss-Prot protein existence level 1. Guanine nucleotide-binding proteins (G proteins) are involved as modulators or transducers in various transmembrane signaling systems. G alpha-4 plays a role in morphogenesis of the multicellular structure. From Dictyostelium discoideum (Slime mold).
   3243..3705    +  misc_feature   IRES: internal ribosome entry site (IRES) of the encephalomyocarditis virus (EMCV)
   3729..3749    +  CDS            myr: N-myristoylation signal from Src kinase (Pellman et al., 1985; Kaplan et al., 1988)
   3855..4370    +  CDS            Nluc: NanoLuc® luciferase human codon-optimized
   4384..4972    +  misc_feature   WPRE: woodchuck hepatitis virus posttranscriptional regulatory element
   4989..5507    +  CDS            nef (fragment): NEF_HV1BR - Experimental evidence at protein level: Swiss-Prot protein existence level 1. Extracellular Nef protein targets CD4(+) T-lymphocytes for apoptosis by interacting with CXCR4 surface receptors (PubMed:14990729). From Human immunodeficiency virus type 1 group M subtype B (isolate BRU/LAI) (HIV-1).
   5555..5812    +  LTR            5' LTR (truncated): truncated 5' long terminal repeat (LTR) from HIV-1
   5964..5980    -  protein_bind   lac operator: The lac repressor binds to the lac operator to inhibit transcription in E. coli. This inhibition can be relieved by adding lactose or isopropyl-β-D-thiogalactopyranoside (IPTG). lac repressor encoded by lacI
   5988..6018    -  promoter       lac promoter: promoter for the E. coli lac operon
   6033..6054    -  protein_bind   CAP binding site: CAP binding activates transcription in the presence of cAMP. E. coli catabolite activator protein
   6067..6159    -  CDS            lacI (fragment): lac repressor; lacI; The lac repressor binds to the lac operator to inhibit transcription in E. coli. This inhibition can be relieved by adding lactose or isopropyl-β-D-thiogalactopyranoside (IPTG).
   6342..6930    -  rep_origin     ori: high-copy-number ColE1/pMB1/pBR322/pUC origin of replication
   7101..7961    -  CDS            AmpR: β-lactamase; bla; confers resistance to ampicillin, carbenicillin, and related antibiotics
   7962..8066    -  promoter       AmpR promoter: bla
   8114..8248    +  polyA_signal   SV40 poly(A) signal: SV40 polyadenylation signal
   8415..8744    +  CDS            nef (fragment): NEF_HV1BR - Experimental evidence at protein level: Swiss-Prot protein existence level 1. Extracellular Nef protein targets CD4(+) T-lymphocytes for apoptosis by interacting with CXCR4 surface receptors (PubMed:14990729). From Human immunodeficiency virus type 1 group M subtype B (isolate BRU/LAI) (HIV-1).
   8792..9049    +  LTR            5' LTR (truncated): truncated 5' long terminal repeat (LTR) from HIV-1
   9096..9221    +  misc_feature   HIV-1 Ψ: packaging signal of human immunodeficiency virus type 1
   9205..3       +  CDS            HIV-1 gag (fragment) (across the origin): gag protein from human immunodeficiency virus 1; gag
>Addgene plasmid #204328 | pLVX-SV40-Galpha-i1 ONE-GO | addgene full sequence | sequence record 405607 | Addgene NGS Result
AGACCACCGCACAGCAAGCGGCCGGCCGCTGATCTTCAGACCTGGAGGAGGAGATATGAGGGACAATTGG
AGAAGTGAATTATATAAATATAAAGTAGTAAAAATTGAACCATTAGGAGTAGCACCCACCAAGGCAAAGA
GAAGAGTGGTGCAGAGAGAAAAAAGAGCAGTGGGAATAGGAGCTTTGTTCCTTGGGTTCTTGGGAGCAGC
AGGAAGCACTATGGGCGCAGCGTCAATGACGCTGACGGTACAGGCCAGACAATTATTGTCTGGTATAGTG
CAGCAGCAGAACAATTTGCTGAGGGCTATTGAGGCGCAACAGCATCTGTTGCAACTCACAGTCTGGGGCA
TCAAGCAGCTCCAGGCAAGAATCCTGGCTGTGGAAAGATACCTAAAGGATCAACAGCTCCTGGGGATTTG
GGGTTGCTCTGGAAAACTCATTTGCACCACTGCTGTGCCTTGGAATGCTAGTTGGAGTAATAAATCTCTG
GAACAGATTTGGAATCACACGACCTGGATGGAGTGGGACAGAGAAATTAACAATTACACAAGCTTAATAC
ACTCCTTAATTGAAGAATCGCAAAACCAGCAAGAAAAGAATGAACAAGAATTATTGGAATTAGATAAATG
GGCAAGTTTGTGGAATTGGTTTAACATAACAAATTGGCTGTGGTATATAAAATTATTCATAATGATAGTA
GGAGGCTTGGTAGGTTTAAGAATAGTTTTTGCTGTACTTTCTATAGTGAATAGAGTTAGGCAGGGATATT
CACCATTATCGTTTCAGACCCACCTCCCAACCCCGAGGGGACCCGACAGGCCCGAAGGAATAGAAGAAGA
AGGTGGAGAGAGAGACAGAGACAGATCCATTCGATTAGTGAACGGATCTCGACGGTATCGCCTTTAAAAG
AAAAGGGGGGATTGGGGGGTACAGTGCAGGGGAAAGAATAGTAGACATAATAGCAACAGACATACAAACT
AAAGAATTACAAAAACAAATTACAAAAATTCAAAATTTTCGGGTTTATTACAGGGACAGCAGAGATCCAG
TTTATCGATGGTGTGGAAAGTCCCCAGGCTCCCCAGCAGGCAGAAGTATGCAAAGCATGCATCTCAATTA
GTCAGCAACCATAGTCCCGCCCCTAACTCCGCCCATCCCGCCCCTAACTCCGCCCAGTTCCGCCCATTCT
CCGCCCCATGGCTGACTAATTTTTTTTATTTATGCAGAGGCCGAGGCCGCCTCGGCCTCTGAGCTATTCC
AGAAGTAGTGAGGAGGCTTTTTTGGAGGCCTAGGCTTTTGCAAACTCGAGACTAGTTCTAGAGCGGCCGC
GGATCCATGGGCTGCACACTGAGCGCTGAGGACAAGGCGGCCGTGGAGCGCAGCAAGATGATCGACCGCA
ACCTCCGGGAGGACGGAGAGAAGGCAGCGCGCGAGGTCAAGCTGCTGCTGCTGGGTGCTGGTGAATCCGG
GAAGAGCACAATTGTGAAGCAGATGAAAATTATCCACGAGGCTGGCTACTCAGAGGAAGAGTGTAAGCAG
TACAAAGCAGTGGTCTACAGCAACACCATCCAGTCCATCATTGCCATCATTAGAGCCATGGGGAGATTGA
AAATCGACTTTGGAGACGCTGCTCGTGCGGATGATGCTCGCCAACTCTTCGTGCTTGCTGGGGCTGCAGA
GGAAGGCTTTATGACCGCGATGGTGAGCAAGGGCGAGGAGCTGTTCACCGGGGTGGTGCCCATCCTGGTC
GAGCTGGACGGCGACGTAAACGGCCACAAGTTCAGCGTGTCCGGCGAGGGCGAGGGCGATGCCACCTACG
GCAAGCTGACCCTGAAGTTCATCTGCACCACCGGCAAGCTGCCCGTGCCCTGGCCCACCCTCGTGACCAC
CTTCGGCTACGGCCTGATGTGCTTCGCCCGCTACCCCGACCACATGAAGCAGCACGACTTCTTCAAGTCC
GCCATGCCCGAAGGCTACGTCCAGGAGCGCACCATCTTCTTCAAGGACGACGGCAACTACAAGACCCGCG
CCGAGGTGAAGTTCGAGGGCGACACCCTGGTGAACCGCATCGAGCTGAAGGGCATCGACTTCAAGGAGGA
CGGCAACATCCTGGGGCACAAGCTGGAGTACAACTACAACAGCCACAACGTCTATATCATGGCCGACAAG
CAGAAGAACGGCATCAAGGTGAACTTCAAGATCCGCCACAACATCGAGGACGGCAGCGTGCAGCTCGCCG
ACCACTACCAGCAGAACACCCCCATCGGCGACGGCCCCGTGCTGCTGCCCGACAACCACTACCTGAGCTA
CCAGTCCGCCCTGAGCAAAGACCCCAACGAGAAGCGCGATCACATGGTCCTGCTGGAGTTCGTGACCGCC
GCCGGGATCACTCTCGGCATGGACGAGCTATACAAGGCGGAGCTCGCCGGCGTCATAAAGAGACTGTGGA
AGGACAGCGGTGTGCAAGCCTGCTTCAACAGATCCCGGGAGTACCAGCTGAACGATTCGGCGGCGTACTA
CCTGAATGACTTGGACAGAATAGCACAACCAAATTACATCCCAACCCAGCAGGATGTTCTCAGAACTAGA
GTGAAAACGACGGGAATTGTGGAAACCCACTTTACTTTCAAAGATCTTCATTTTAAAATGTTTGACGTGG
GAGGCCAGAGATCAGAGCGGAAGAAGTGGATTCACTGCTTTGAAGGCGTGACTGCCATCATCTTCTGTGT
GGCCCTGAGTGACTATGACCTGGTTCTTGCTGAGGATGAAGAAATGAACCGGATGCACGAAAGCATGAAG
CTGTTCGATAGCATATGTAACAACAAGTGGTTTACGGACACATCCATCATCCTTTTCCTGAACAAGAAGG
ACCTCTTCGAAGAGAAGATCAAAAAGAGTCCCCTCACGATATGCTATCCAGAATATGCAGGCTCAAACAC
ATATGAAGAGGCGGCTGCGTATATCCAGTGTCAGTTTGAAGACCTCAATAAAAGGAAGGACACAAAGGAA
ATTTACACCCACTTCACTTGCGCCACGGATACGAAGAATGTGCAGTTTGTGTTCGATGCTGTAACGGACG
TCATCATAAAGAATAACCTAAAAGACTGTGGTCTCTTCTAAGCGGCCGCCGCCCCTCTCCCTCCCCCCCC
CCTAACGTTACTGGCCGAAGCCGCTTGGAATAAGGCCGGTGTGCGTTTGTCTATATGTTATTTTCCACCA
TATTGCCGTCTTTTGGCAATGTGAGGGCCCGGAAACCTGGCCCTGTCTTCTTGACGAGCATTCCTAGGGG
TCTTTCCCCTCTCGCCAAAGGAATGCAAGGTCTGTTGAATGTCGTGAAGGAAGCAGTTCCTCTGGAAGCT
TCTTGAAGACAAACAACGTCTGTAGCGACCCTTTGCAGGCAGCGGAACCCCCCACCTGGCGACAGGTGCC
TCTGCGGCCAAAAGCCACGTGTATAAGATACACCTGCAAAGGCGGCACAACCCCAGTGCCACGTTGTGAG
TTGGATAGTTGTGGAAAGAGTCAAATGGCTCTCCTCAAGCGTATTCAACAAGGGGCTGAAGGATGCCCAG
AAGGTACCCCATTGTATGGGATCTGATCTGGGGCCTCGGTGCACATGCTTTACATGTGTTTAGTCGAGGT
TAAAAAAACGTCTAGGCCCCCCGAACCACGGGGACGTGGTTTTCCTTTGAAAAACACGATGATAAGCTTG
CCACAACCCGTACCAAAGATGGGGAGTAGCAAGAGCAAGACGTCGAATTCCGGAATCAAGCTTGGTGGAT
CTTCTCGAGGTTACTACCATGGTATTTGGGTGGGTGAAGAAGGTCGACTTTCTCGAGGTGGCACCGGTGG
ATCCATGGTCTTCACACTCGAAGATTTCGTTGGGGACTGGCGACAGACAGCCGGCTACAACCTGGACCAA
GTCCTTGAACAGGGAGGTGTGTCCAGTTTGTTTCAGAATCTCGGGGTGTCCGTAACTCCGATCCAAAGGA
TTGTCCTGAGCGGTGAAAATGGGCTGAAGATCGACATCCATGTCATCATCCCGTATGAAGGTCTGAGCGG
CGACCAAATGGGCCAGATCGAAAAAATTTTTAAGGTGGTGTACCCTGTGGATGATCATCACTTTAAGGTG
ATCCTGCACTATGGCACACTGGTAATCGACGGGGTTACGCCGAACATGATCGACTATTTCGGACGGCCGT
ATGAAGGCATCGCCGTGTTCGACGGCAAAAAGATCACTGTAACAGGGACCCTGTGGAACGGCAACAAAAT
TATCGACGAGCGCCTGATCAACCCCGACGGCTCCCTGCTGTTCCGAGTAACCATCAACGGAGTGACCGGC
TGGCGGCTGTGCGAACGCATTCTGGCGTAAACGCGTCTGGAACAATCAACCTCTGGATTACAAAATTTGT
GAAAGATTGACTGGTATTCTTAACTATGTTGCTCCTTTTACGCTATGTGGATACGCTGCTTTAATGCCTT
TGTATCATGCTATTGCTTCCCGTATGGCTTTCATTTTCTCCTCCTTGTATAAATCCTGGTTGCTGTCTCT
TTATGAGGAGTTGTGGCCCGTTGTCAGGCAACGTGGCGTGGTGTGCACTGTGTTTGCTGACGCAACCCCC
ACTGGTTGGGGCATTGCCACCACCTGTCAGCTCCTTTCCGGGACTTTCGCTTTCCCCCTCCCTATTGCCA
CGGCGGAACTCATCGCCGCCTGCCTTGCCCGCTGCTGGACAGGGGCTCGGCTGTTGGGCACTGACAATTC
CGTGGTGTTGTCGGGGAAGCTGACGTCCTTTCCATGGCTGCTCGCCTGTGTTGCCACCTGGATTCTGCGC
GGGACGTCCTTCTGCTACGTCCCTTCGGCCCTCAATCCAGCGGACCTTCCTTCCCGCGGCCTGCTGCCGG
CTCTGCGGCCTCTTCCGCGTCTTCGCCTTCGCCCTCAGACGAGTCGGATCTCCCTTTGGGCCGCCTCCCC
GCCTGGAATTAATTCTGCAGTCGAGACCTAGAAAAACATGGAGCAATCACAAGTAGCAATACAGCAGCTA
CCAATGCTGATTGTGCCTGGCTAGAAGCACAAGAGGAGGAGGAGGTGGGTTTTCCAGTCACACCTCAGGT
ACCTTTAAGACCAATGACTTACAAGGCAGCTGTAGATCTTAGCCACTTTTTAAAAGAAAAGAGGGGACTG
GAAGGGCTAATTCACTCCCAACGAAGACAAGATATCCTTGATCTGTGGATCTACCACACACAAGGCTACT
TCCCTGATTAGCAGAACTACACACCAGGGCCAGGGGTCAGATATCCACTGACCTTTGGATGGTGCTACAA
GCTAGTACCAGTTGAGCCAGATAAGGTAGAAGAGGCCAATAAAGGAGAGAACACCAGCTTGTTACACCCT
GTGAGCCTGCATGGGATGGATGACCCGGAGAGAGAAGTGTTAGAGTGGAGGTTTGACAGCCGCCTAGCAT
TTCATCACGTGGCCCGAGAGCTGCATCCGGAGTACTTCAAGAACTGCTGATATCGAGCTTGCTACAAGGG
ACTTTCCGCTGGGGACTTTCCAGGGAGGCGTGGCCTGGGCGGGACTGGGGAGTGGCGAGCCCTCAGATCC
TGCATATAAGCAGCTGCTTTTTGCCTGTACTGGGTCTCTCTGGTTAGACCAGATCTGAGCCTGGGAGCTC
TCTGGCTAACTAGGGAACCCACTGCTTAAGCCTCAATAAAGCTTGCCTTGAGTGCTTCAAGTAGTGTGTG
CCCGTCTGTTGTGTGACTCTGGTAACTAGAGATCCCTCAGACCCTTTTAGTCAGTGTGGAAAATCTCTAG
CAGTAGTAGTTCATGTCATCTTATTATTCAGTATTTATAACTTGCAAAGAAATGAATATCAGAGAGTGAG
AGGCCTTGACATTGCTAGCGTTTACCGTCGACCTCTAGCTAGAGCTTGGCGTAATCATGGTCATAGCTGT
TTCCTGTGTGAAATTGTTATCCGCTCACAATTCCACACAACATACGAGCCGGAAGCATAAAGTGTAAAGC
CTGGGGTGCCTAATGAGTGAGCTAACTCACATTAATTGCGTTGCGCTCACTGCCCGCTTTCCAGTCGGGA
AACCTGTCGTGCCAGCTGCATTAATGAATCGGCCAACGCGCGGGGAGAGGCGGTTTGCGTATTGGGCGCT
CTTCCGCTTCCTCGCTCACTGACTCGCTGCGCTCGGTCGTTCGGCTGCGGCGAGCGGTATCAGCTCACTC
AAAGGCGGTAATACGGTTATCCACAGAATCAGGGGATAACGCAGGAAAGAACATGTGAGCAAAAGGCCAG
CAAAAGGCCAGGAACCGTAAAAAGGCCGCGTTGCTGGCGTTTTTCCATAGGCTCCGCCCCCCTGACGAGC
ATCACAAAAATCGACGCTCAAGTCAGAGGTGGCGAAACCCGACAGGACTATAAAGATACCAGGCGTTTCC
CCCTGGAAGCTCCCTCGTGCGCTCTCCTGTTCCGACCCTGCCGCTTACCGGATACCTGTCCGCCTTTCTC
CCTTCGGGAAGCGTGGCGCTTTCTCATAGCTCACGCTGTAGGTATCTCAGTTCGGTGTAGGTCGTTCGCT
CCAAGCTGGGCTGTGTGCACGAACCCCCCGTTCAGCCCGACCGCTGCGCCTTATCCGGTAACTATCGTCT
TGAGTCCAACCCGGTAAGACACGACTTATCGCCACTGGCAGCAGCCACTGGTAACAGGATTAGCAGAGCG
AGGTATGTAGGCGGTGCTACAGAGTTCTTGAAGTGGTGGCCTAACTACGGCTACACTAGAAGAACAGTAT
TTGGTATCTGCGCTCTGCTGAAGCCAGTTACCTTCGGAAAAAGAGTTGGTAGCTCTTGATCCGGCAAACA
AACCACCGCTGGTAGCGGTGGTTTTTTTGTTTGCAAGCAGCAGATTACGCGCAGAAAAAAAGGATCTCAA
GAAGATCCTTTGATCTTTTCTACGGGGTCTGACGCTCAGTGGAACGAAAACTCACGTTAAGGGATTTTGG
TCATGAGATTATCAAAAAGGATCTTCACCTAGATCCTTTTAAATTAAAAATGAAGTTTTAAATCAATCTA
AAGTATATATGAGTAAACTTGGTCTGACAGTTACCAATGCTTAATCAGTGAGGCACCTATCTCAGCGATC
TGTCTATTTCGTTCATCCATAGTTGCCTGACTCCCCGTCGTGTAGATAACTACGATACGGGAGGGCTTAC
CATCTGGCCCCAGTGCTGCAATGATACCGCGAGACCCACGCTCACCGGCTCCAGATTTATCAGCAATAAA
CCAGCCAGCCGGAAGGGCCGAGCGCAGAAGTGGTCCTGCAACTTTATCCGCCTCCATCCAGTCTATTAAT
TGTTGCCGGGAAGCTAGAGTAAGTAGTTCGCCAGTTAATAGTTTGCGCAACGTTGTTGCCATTGCTACAG
GCATCGTGGTGTCACGCTCGTCGTTTGGTATGGCTTCATTCAGCTCCGGTTCCCAACGATCAAGGCGAGT
TACATGATCCCCCATGTTGTGCAAAAAAGCGGTTAGCTCCTTCGGTCCTCCGATCGTTGTCAGAAGTAAG
TTGGCCGCAGTGTTATCACTCATGGTTATGGCAGCACTGCATAATTCTCTTACTGTCATGCCATCCGTAA
GATGCTTTTCTGTGACTGGTGAGTACTCAACCAAGTCATTCTGAGAATAGTGTATGCGGCGACCGAGTTG
CTCTTGCCCGGCGTCAATACGGGATAATACCGCGCCACATAGCAGAACTTTAAAAGTGCTCATCATTGGA
AAACGTTCTTCGGGGCGAAAACTCTCAAGGATCTTACCGCTGTTGAGATCCAGTTCGATGTAACCCACTC
GTGCACCCAACTGATCTTCAGCATCTTTTACTTTCACCAGCGTTTCTGGGTGAGCAAAAACAGGAAGGCA
AAATGCCGCAAAAAAGGGAATAAGGGCGACACGGAAATGTTGAATACTCATACTCTTCCTTTTTCAATAT
TATTGAAGCATTTATCAGGGTTATTGTCTCATGAGCGGATACATATTTGAATGTATTTAGAAAAATAAAC
AAATAGGGGTTCCGCGCACATTTCCCCGAAAAGTGCCACCTGACGTCGACGGATCGGGAGATCAACTTGT
TTATTGCAGCTTATAATGGTTACAAATAAAGCAATAGCATCACAAATTTCACAAATAAAGCATTTTTTTC
ACTGCATTCTAGTTGTGGTTTGTCCAAACTCATCAATGTATCTTATCATGTCTGGATCAACTGGATAACT
CAAGCTAACCAAAATCATCCCAAACTTCCCACCCCATACCCTATTACCACTGCCAATTACCTGTGGTTTC
ATTTACTCTAAACCTGTGATTCCTCTGAATTATTTTCATTTTAAAGAAATTGTATTTGTTAAATATGTAC
TACAAACTTAGTAGTTGGAAGGGCTAATTCACTCCCAAAGAAGACAAGATATCCTTGATCTGTGGATCTA
CCACACACAAGGCTACTTCCCTGATTAGCAGAACTACACACCAGGGCCAGGGGTCAGATATCCACTGACC
TTTGGATGGTGCTACAAGCTAGTACCAGTTGAGCCAGATAAGGTAGAAGAGGCCAATAAAGGAGAGAACA
CCAGCTTGTTACACCCTGTGAGCCTGCATGGGATGGATGACCCGGAGAGAGAAGTGTTAGAGTGGAGGTT
TGACAGCCGCCTAGCATTTCATCACGTGGCCCGAGAGCTGCATCCGGAGTACTTCAAGAACTGCTGATAT
CGAGCTTGCTACAAGGGACTTTCCGCTGGGGACTTTCCAGGGAGGCGTGGCCTGGGCGGGACTGGGGAGT
GGCGAGCCCTCAGATCCTGCATATAAGCAGCTGCTTTTTGCCTGTACTGGGTCTCTCTGGTTAGACCAGA
TCTGAGCCTGGGAGCTCTCTGGCTAACTAGGGAACCCACTGCTTAAGCCTCAATAAAGCTTGCCTTGAGT
GCTTCAAGTAGTGTGTGCCCGTCTGTTGTGTGACTCTGGTAACTAGAGATCCCTCAGACCCTTTTAGTCA
GTGTGGAAAATCTCTAGCAGTGGCGCCCGAACAGGGACTTGAAAGCGAAAGGGAAACCAGAGGAGCTCTC
TCGACGCAGGACTCGGCTTGCTGAAGCGCGCACGGCAAGAGGCGAGGGGCGGCGACTGGTGAGTACGCCA
AAAATTTTGACTAGCGGAGGCTAGAAGGAGAGAGATGGGTGCGAGAGCGTCAGTATTAAGCGGGGGAGAA
TTAGATCGCGATGGGAAAAAATTCGGTTAAGGCCAGGGGGAAAGAAAAAATATAAATTAAAACATATAGT
ATGGGCAAGCAGGGAGCTAGAACGATTCGCAGTTAATCCTGGCCTGTTAGAAACATCAGAAGGCTGTAGA
CAAATACTGGGACAGCTACAACCATCCCTTCAGACAGGATCAGAAGAACTTAGATCATTATATAATACAG
TAGCAACCCTCTATTGTGTGCATCAAAGGATAGAGATAAAAGACACCAAGGAAGCTTTAGACAAGATAGA
GGAAGAGCAAAACAAAAGTA
